Addgene plasmid #98840: sReach-mTurquoise2
Purpose: Produces a fusion between mTurquoise2 and sReach. It can be used as a positive control for FRET (using FLIM)
Depositing lab: Dorus Gadella. Publication: Characterization of a spectrally diverse set of fluorescent proteins as FRET acceptors for mTurquoise2. Mastop M, Bindels DS, Shaner NC, Postma M, Gadella TWJ Jr, Goedhart J. Sci Rep. 2017 Sep 20;7(1):11999. doi: 10.1038/s41598-017-12212-x. PubMed 28931898.
Backbone
  Vector backbone: pEGFP-N5
  Backbone manufacturer: Clontech
  Vector type: Mammalian Expression
Growth in bacteria
  Bacterial resistance: Kanamycin, 50 μg/mL
  Growth temperature: 37°C
  Growth strain: DH5alpha
  Copy number: High Copy
Gene/Insert
  Gene/Insert name: sReach-mTurquoise2
  Species: Synthetic
  Promoter: CMV
  Cloning method: Restriction Enzyme; 5′ cloning site unknown (unknown if destroyed); 3′ cloning site unknown (unknown if destroyed)
Terms and licenses: Academic/Nonprofit Terms; Industry Terms: Not Available to Industry
How to cite: sReach-mTurquoise2 was a gift from Dorus Gadella (Addgene plasmid # 98840 ; http://n2t.net/addgene:98840 ; RRID:Addgene_98840)
