[The description below was written by a language model from this plasmid's Addgene catalogue record and pLannotate feature annotations shown in this document.]
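Description:
sReach-mTurquoise2 is a mammalian expression plasmid of 5,420 bp built on the Clontech pEGFP-N5 backbone. It encodes a tandem fusion of two fluorescent proteins under the human cytomegalovirus immediate-early enhancer and promoter. The upstream reading frame is sReach. The automated annotation labels this frame as Citrine, presumably because it is closely similar to that yellow fluorescent protein. After a short linker it is followed by mTurquoise2, an enhanced monomeric cyan fluorescent protein, and the transcript ends at an SV40 polyadenylation signal. The small "large T antigen" fragment annotated just before that signal is most likely part of the SV40-derived 3′ region rather than a functional element. The insert is recorded as synthetic, and the restriction sites used for cloning are not stated.

The plasmid is propagated in E. coli from a high-copy ColE1/pUC-type origin and selected with kanamycin. The resistance cassette is a dual-purpose NeoR/KanR gene (Tn5 aminoglycoside phosphotransferase). A bacterial bla promoter drives it for kanamycin selection, and the SV40 enhancer/early promoter drives it in mammalian cells, where it can confer G418 resistance, with an HSV TK polyadenylation signal downstream. An f1 origin is also present and allows single-stranded DNA production. The short ble and bGH poly(A) fragments in the annotation look like backbone remnants or incidental matches.

Because the mTurquoise2 donor and the sReach acceptor are held close together in a single polypeptide, energy transfer between them is constitutive. The record gives the plasmid's purpose as a positive control for FRET measured by fluorescence lifetime imaging (FLIM). It comes from a study that compared spectrally diverse fluorescent proteins as acceptors for mTurquoise2.
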