Features (pLannotate 1.2.2; 14 found; start..end, strand, type, name):
     61..364     +  enhancer       CMV enhancer: human cytomegalovirus immediate early enhancer
    365..568     +  promoter       CMV promoter: human cytomegalovirus (CMV) immediate early promoter
    613..1329    +  CDS            Citrine: enhanced variant of YFP (Heikal et al., 2001) mammalian codon-optimized
   1366..2085    +  CDS            mTurquoise2: enhanced monomeric variant of CFP (Goedhart et al., 2012) mammalian codon-optimized
   2102..2185    +  CDS            large T antigen (fragment): large T antigen from SV40 (simian virus 40)
   2208..2329    +  polyA_signal   SV40 poly(A) signal: SV40 polyadenylation signal
   2363..2791    -  rep_origin     f1 ori (sequence partly withheld): f1 bacteriophage origin of replication; arrow indicates direction of (+) strand synthesis
   2818..2922    +  promoter       AmpR promoter: bla
   2924..3281    +  promoter       SV40 promoter: SV40 enhancer and early promoter
   3316..4110    +  CDS            NeoR/KanR: aminoglycoside phosphotransferase from Tn5; aph(3')-II (or nptII); confers resistance to neomycin, kanamycin, and G418 (Geneticin®)
   4131..4283    +  CDS            ble (fragment): BLE_KLEPN - Experimental evidence at protein level: Swiss-Prot protein existence level 1. Binding protein with a strong affinity to the bleomycin family of antibiotics. Binds to CL990; an antimitotic-antibiotic compound. From Klebsiella pneumoniae.
   4342..4389    +  polyA_signal   HSV TK poly(A) signal: herpes simplex virus thymidine kinase polyadenylation signal (Cole and Stacy, 1985)
   4480..4496    -  polyA_signal   bGH poly(A) signal (fragment): bovine growth hormone polyadenylation signal
   4718..5306    +  rep_origin     ori: high-copy-number ColE1/pMB1/pBR322/pUC origin of replication
>Addgene plasmid #98840 | sReach-mTurquoise2 | depositor full sequence | sequence record 180886 | sReach-mTurquoise2 sequence 5420 bps
TAGTTATTAATAGTAATCAATTACGGGGTCATTAGTTCATAGCCCATATATGGAGTTCCGCGTTACATAA
CTTACGGTAAATGGCCCGCCTGGCTGACCGCCCAACGACCCCCGCCCATTGACGTCAATAATGACGTATG
TTCCCATAGTAACGCCAATAGGGACTTTCCATTGACGTCAATGGGTGGAGTATTTACGGTAAACTGCCCA
CTTGGCAGTACATCAAGTGTATCATATGCCAAGTACGCCCCCTATTGACGTCAATGACGGTAAATGGCCC
GCCTGGCATTATGCCCAGTACATGACCTTATGGGACTTTCCTACTTGGCAGTACATCTACGTATTAGTCA
TCGCTATTACCATGGTGATGCGGTTTTGGCAGTACATCAATGGGCGTGGATAGCGGTTTGACTCACGGGG
ATTTCCAAGTCTCCACCCCATTGACGTCAATGGGAGTTTGTTTTGGCACCAAAATCAACGGGACTTTCCA
AAATGTCGTAACAACTCCGCCCCATTGACGCAAATGGGCGGTAGGCGTGTACGGTGGGAGGTCTATATAA
GCAGAGCTGGTTTAGTGAACCGTCAGATCCGCTAGCGCTACCGGTCGCCACCATGGTGAGCAAGGGCGAG
GAGCTGTTCACCGGGGTGGTGCCCATCCTGGTCGAGCTGGACGGCGACGTAAACGGCCACAAGTTCAGCG
TGTCCGGCGAGGGCGAGGGCGATGCCACCTACGGCAAGCTGACCCTGAAGCTCATCTGCACCACCGGCAA
GCTGCCCGTGCCCTGGCCCACCCTCGTGACCACCTTCGGCTACGGCCTGATGTGCTTCGCCCGCTACCCC
GACCACATGAAGCAGCACGACTTCTTCAAGTCCGCCATGCCCGAAGGCTACGTCCAGGAGCGCACCATCT
TCTTCAAGGACGACGGCAACTACAAGACCCGCGCCGAGGTGAAGTTCGAGGGCGACACCCTGGTGAACCG
CATCGAGCTGAAGGGCATCGACTTCAAGGAGGACGGCAACATCCTGGGGCACAAGCTGGAGTACAACTGG
AACAGCGTCAACGTCTATATCATGGCCGACAAGCAGAAGAACGGCATCAAGGTGAACTTCAAGATCCGCC
ACAACATCGAGGACGGCAGCGTGCAGCTCGCCGACCACTACCAGCAGAACACCCCCATCGGCGACGGCCC
CGTGCTGCTGCCCGACAACCACTACCTGAGCTACCAGTCCGCCCTGAGCAAAGACCCCAACGAGAAGCGC
GATCACATGGTCCTGCTGGAGAGAGTGACCGCCGCCGGGATCACTCTCGGCATGGACGAGCTGTACAAGT
CCGGACTCAGATCTTCGGATCCACCGGTCGCCACCATGGTGAGCAAGGGCGAGGAGCTGTTCACCGGGGT
GGTGCCCATCCTGGTCGAGCTGGACGGCGACGTAAACGGCCACAAGTTCAGCGTGTCCGGCGAGGGCGAG
GGCGATGCCACCTACGGCAAGCTGACCCTGAAGTTCATCTGCACCACCGGCAAGCTGCCCGTGCCCTGGC
CCACCCTCGTGACCACCCTGTCCTGGGGCGTGCAGTGCTTCGCCCGCTACCCCGACCACATGAAGCAGCA
CGACTTCTTCAAGTCCGCCATGCCCGAAGGCTACGTCCAGGAGCGCACCATCTTCTTCAAGGACGACGGC
AACTACAAGACCCGCGCCGAGGTGAAGTTCGAGGGCGACACCCTGGTGAACCGCATCGAGCTGAAGGGCA
TCGACTTCAAGGAGGACGGCAACATCCTGGGGCACAAGCTGGAGTACAACTACTTTAGCGACAACGTCTA
TATCACCGCCGACAAGCAGAAGAACGGCATCAAGGCCAACTTCAAGATCCGCCACAACATCGAGGACGGC
GGCGTGCAGCTCGCCGACCACTACCAGCAGAACACCCCCATCGGCGACGGCCCCGTGCTGCTGCCCGACA
ACCACTACCTGAGCACCCAGTCCAAGCTGAGCAAAGACCCCAACGAGAAGCGCGATCACATGGTCCTGCT
GGAGTTCGTGACCGCCGCCGGGATCACTCTCGGCATGGACGAGCTGTACAAGTAAAGCGGCCGCGACTCT
AGATCATAATCAGCCATACCACATTTGTAGAGGTTTTACTTGCTTTAAAAAACCTCCCACACCTCCCCCT
GAACCTGAAACATAAAATGAATGCAATTGTTGTTGTTAACTTGTTTATTGCAGCTTATAATGGTTACAAA
TAAAGCAATAGCATCACAAATTTCACAAATAAAGCATTTTTTTCACTGCATTCTAGTTGTGGTTTGTCCA
AACTCATCAATGTATCTTAACGCGTAAATTGTAAGCGTTAATATTTTGTTAAAATTCGCGTTAAATTTTT
GTTAAATCAGCTCATTTTTTAACCAATAGGCCGAAATCGGCAAAATCCCTTATAAATCAAAAGAATAGAC
CGAGATAGGGT
[37 nt withheld, positions 2462-2498]
AAAGAACGTGGACTCCAACGTCAAAGG
[49 nt withheld, positions 2526-2574]
T
[91 nt withheld, positions 2576-2666]
G
[124 nt withheld, positions 2668-2791]
CAGGTGGCACTTTTCGGGGAAATGTGCGCGGAACCCCTATTTGTTTATTTTTCTAAATACATTCAAATAT
GTATCCGCTCATGAGACAATAACCCTGATAAATGCTTCAATAATATTGAAAAAGGAAGAGTCCTGAGGCG
GAAAGAACCAGCTGTGGAATGTGTGTCAGTTAGGGTGTGGAAAGTCCCCAGGCTCCCCAGCAGGCAGAAG
TATGCAAAGCATGCATCTCAATTAGTCAGCAACCAGGTGTGGAAAGTCCCCAGGCTCCCCAGCAGGCAGA
AGTATGCAAAGCATGCATCTCAATTAGTCAGCAACCATAGTCCCGCCCCTAACTCCGCCCATCCCGCCCC
TAACTCCGCCCAGTTCCGCCCATTCTCCGCCCCATGGCTGACTAATTTTTTTTATTTATGCAGAGGCCGA
GGCCGCCTCGGCCTCTGAGCTATTCCAGAAGTAGTGAGGAGGCTTTTTTGGAGGCCTAGGCTTTTGCAAA
GATCGATCAAGAGACAGGATGAGGATCGTTTCGCATGATTGAACAAGATGGATTGCACGCAGGTTCTCCG
GCCGCTTGGGTGGAGAGGCTATTCGGCTATGACTGGGCACAACAGACAATCGGCTGCTCTGATGCCGCCG
TGTTCCGGCTGTCAGCGCAGGGGCGCCCGGTTCTTTTTGTCAAGACCGACCTGTCCGGTGCCCTGAATGA
ACTGCAAGACGAGGCAGCGCGGCTATCGTGGCTGGCCACGACGGGCGTTCCTTGCGCAGCTGTGCTCGAC
GTTGTCACTGAAGCGGGAAGGGACTGGCTGCTATTGGGCGAAGTGCCGGGGCAGGATCTCCTGTCATCTC
ACCTTGCTCCTGCCGAGAAAGTATCCATCATGGCTGATGCAATGCGGCGGCTGCATACGCTTGATCCGGC
TACCTGCCCATTCGACCACCAAGCGAAACATCGCATCGAGCGAGCACGTACTCGGATGGAAGCCGGTCTT
GTCGATCAGGATGATCTGGACGAAGAGCATCAGGGGCTCGCGCCAGCCGAACTGTTCGCCAGGCTCAAGG
CGAGCATGCCCGACGGCGAGGATCTCGTCGTGACCCATGGCGATGCCTGCTTGCCGAATATCATGGTGGA
AAATGGCCGCTTTTCTGGATTCATCGACTGTGGCCGGCTGGGTGTGGCGGACCGCTATCAGGACATAGCG
TTGGCTACCCGTGATATTGCTGAAGAGCTTGGCGGCGAATGGGCTGACCGCTTCCTCGTGCTTTACGGTA
TCGCCGCTCCCGATTCGCAGCGCATCGCCTTCTATCGCCTTCTTGACGAGTTCTTCTGAGCGGGACTCTG
GGGTTCGAAATGACCGACCAAGCGACGCCCAACCTGCCATCACGAGATTTCGATTCCACCGCCGCCTTCT
ATGAAAGGTTGGGCTTCGGAATCGTTTTCCGGGACGCCGGCTGGATGATCCTCCAGCGCGGGGATCTCAT
GCTGGAGTTCTTCGCCCACCCTAGGGGGAGGCTAACTGAAACACGGAAGGAGACAATACCGGAAGGAACC
CGCGCTATGACGGCAATAAAAAGACAGAATAAAACGCACGGTGTTGGGTCGTTTGTTCATAAACGCGGGG
TTCGGTCCCAGGGCTGGCACTCTGTCGATACCCCACCGAGACCCCATTGGGGCCAATACGCCCGCGTTTC
TTCCTTTTCCCCACCCCACCCCCCAAGTTCGGGTGAAGGCCCAGGGCTCGCAGCCAACGTCGGGGCGGCA
GGCCCTGCCATAGCCTCAGGTTACTCATATATACTTTAGATTGATTTAAAACTTCATTTTTAATTTAAAA
GGATCTAGGTGAAGATCCTTTTTGATAATCTCATGACCAAAATCCCTTAACGTGAGTTTTCGTTCCACTG
AGCGTCAGACCCCGTAGAAAAGATCAAAGGATCTTCTTGAGATCCTTTTTTTCTGCGCGTAATCTGCTGC
TTGCAAACAAAAAAACCACCGCTACCAGCGGTGGTTTGTTTGCCGGATCAAGAGCTACCAACTCTTTTTC
CGAAGGTAACTGGCTTCAGCAGAGCGCAGATACCAAATACTGTCCTTCTAGTGTAGCCGTAGTTAGGCCA
CCACTTCAAGAACTCTGTAGCACCGCCTACATACCTCGCTCTGCTAATCCTGTTACCAGTGGCTGCTGCC
AGTGGCGATAAGTCGTGTCTTACCGGGTTGGACTCAAGACGATAGTTACCGGATAAGGCGCAGCGGTCGG
GCTGAACGGGGGGTTCGTGCACACAGCCCAGCTTGGAGCGAACGACCTACACCGAACTGAGATACCTACA
GCGTGAGCTATGAGAAAGCGCCACGCTTCCCGAAGGGAGAAAGGCGGACAGGTATCCGGTAAGCGGCAGG
GTCGGAACAGGAGAGCGCACGAGGGAGCTTCCAGGGGGAAACGCCTGGTATCTTTATAGTCCTGTCGGGT
TTCGCCACCTCTGACTTGAGCGTCGATTTTTGTGATGCTCGTCAGGGGGGCGGAGCCTATGGAAAAACGC
CAGCAACGCGGCCTTTTTACGGTTCCTGGCCTTTTGCTGGCCTTTTGCTCACATGTTCTTTCCTGCGTTA
TCCCCTGATTCTGTGGATAACCGTATTACCGCCATGCAT
